>Addgene plasmid #190842 | pSilencer2.1-U6-3JB1R+6 | addgene full sequence | sequence record 379236 | Addgene NGS Result
GACGAAAGGGCCTCGTGATACGCCTATTTTTATAGGTTAATGTCATGATAATAATGGTTTCTTAGACGTC
AGGTGGCACTTTTCGGGGAAATGTGCGCGGAACCCCTATTTGTTTATTTTTCTAAATACATTCAAATATG
TATCCGCTCATGAGACAATAACCCTGATAAATGCTTCAATAATATTCCAGCAGGCAGAAGTATGCAAAGC
ATGCATCTCAATTAGTTAGCAACCAGGTGTGGAAAGTCCCCAGGCTCCCCAGCAGGCAGAAGTATGCAAA
GCATGCATCTCAATTAGTCAGCAACCATAGTCCCGCCCCTAACTCCGCCCATCCCGCCCCTAACTCCGCC
CAGTTCCGCCCATTCTCCGCCCCATGGCTGACTAATTTTTTTTATTTATGCAGAGGCCGAGGCCGCCTCT
GCCTCTGAGCTATTCCAGAAGTAGTGGGGAGGCTTTTTTGGAGGCCTAGGCTTTTGCAAAAAGCTCCCGG
GAGCTTGTATATCCATTTTCGGATCTGATCAGCACGTGATGAAAAAGCCTGAACTCACCGCGACGTCTGT
CGAGAAGTTTCTGATCGAAAAGTTCGACAGCGTCTCCGACCTGATGCAGCTCTCGGAGGGCGAAGAATCT
CGTGCTTTCAGCTTCGATGTAGGAGGGCGTGGATATGTCCTGCGGGTAAATAGCTGCGCCGATGGTTTCT
ACAAAGATCGTTATGTTTATCGGCACTTTGCATCGGCCGCGCTCCCGATTCCGGAAGTGCTTGACATTGG
GGAATTCAGCGAGAGCCTGACCTATTGCATCTCCCGCCGTGCACAGGGTGTCACGTTGCAAGACCTGCCT
GAAACCGAACTGCCCGCTGTTCTGCAGCCGGTCGCGGAGGCCATGGATGCGATCGCTGCGGCCGATCTTA
GCCAGACGAGCGGGTTCGGCCCATTCGGACCGCAAGGAATCGGTCAATACACTACATGGCGTGATTTCAT
ATGCGCGATTGCTGATCCCCATGTGTATCACTGGCAAACTGTGATGGACGACACCGTCAGTGCGTCCGTC
GCGCAGGCTCTCGATGAGCTGATGCTTTGGGCCGAGGACTGCCCCGAAGTCCGGCACCTCGTGCACGCGG
ATTTCGGCTCCAACAATGTCCTGACGGACAATGGCCGCATAACAGCGGTCATTGACTGGAGCGAGGCGAT
GTTCGGGGATTCCCAATACGAGGTCGCCAACATCTTCTTCTGGAGGCCGTGGTTGGCTTGTATGGAGCAG
CAGACGCGCTACTTCGAGCGGAGGCATCCGGAGCTTGCAGGATCGCCGCGGCTCCGGGCGTATATGCTCC
GCATTGGTCTTGACCAACTCTATCAGAGCTTGGTTGACGGCAATTTCGATGATGCAGCTTGGGCGCAGGG
TCGATGCGACGCAATCGTCCGATCCGGAGCCGGGACTGTCGGGCGTACACAAATCGCCCGCAGAAGCGCG
GCCGTCTGGACCGATGGCTGTGTAGAAGTACTCGCCGATAGTGGAAACCGACGCCCCAGCACTCGTCCGA
GGGCAAAGGAATAGCACGTGCTACGAGATTTCGATTCCACCGCCGCCTTCTATGAAAGGTTGGGCTTCGG
AATCGTTTTCCGGGACGCCGGCTGGATGATCCTCCAGCGCGGGGATCTCATGCTGGAGTTCTTCGCCCAC
CCCAACTTGTTTATTGCAGCTTATAATGGTTACAAATAAAGCAATAGCATCACAAATTTCACAAATAAAG
CATTTTTTTCACTGCATTCTAGTTGTGGTTTGTCCAAACTCATCAATGTATCTTATCATGTCTGTATACC
GTCGACCTCTAGCTAGAGCTTGGCGTAATCATGGTCATAGCTGTTTCCTGTGTGAAATTGTTATCCGCTC
ACAATTCCACACAACATACGAGCCGGAAGCATAAAGGTAAGCCTGAATATTGAAAAAGGAAGAGTATGAG
TATTCAACATTTCCGTGTCGCCCTTATTCCCTTTTTTGCGGCATTTTGCCTTCCTGTTTTTGCTCACCCA
GAAACGCTGGTGAAAGTAAAAGATGCTGAAGATCAGTTGGGTGCACGAGTGGGTTACATCGAACTGGATC
TCAACAGCGGTAAGATCCTTGAGAGTTTTCGCCCCGAAGAACGTTTTCCAATGATGAGCACTTTTAAAGT
TCTGCTATGTGGCGCGGTATTATCCCGTATTGACGCCGGGCAAGAGCAACTCGGTCGCCGCATACACTAT
TCTCAGAATGACTTGGTTGAGTACTCACCAGTCACAGAAAAGCATCTTACGGATGGCATGACAGTAAGAG
AATTATGCAGTGCTGCCATAACCATGAGTGATAACACTGCGGCCAACTTACTTCTGACAACGATCGGAGG
ACCGAAGGAGCTAACCGCTTTTTTGCACAACATGGGGGATCATGTAACTCGCCTTGATCGTTGGGAACCG
GAGCTGAATGAAGCCATACCAAACGACGAGCGTGACACCACGATGCCTGTAGCAATGGCAACAACGTTGC
GCAAACTATTAACTGGCGAACTACTTACTCTAGCTTCCCGGCAACAATTAATAGACTGGATGGAGGCGGA
TAAAGTTGCAGGACCACTTCTGCGCTCGGCCCTTCCGGCTGGCTGGTTTATTGCTGATAAATCTGGAGCC
GGTGAGCGTGGGTCTCGCGGTATCATTGCAGCACTGGGGCCAGATGGTAAGCCCTCCCGTATCGTAGTTA
TCTACACGACGGGGAGTCAGGCAACTATGGATGAACGAAATAGACAGATCGCTGAGATAGGTGCCTCACT
GATTAAGCATTGGTAACTGTCAGACCAAGTTTACTCATATATACTTTAGATTGATTTAAAACTTCATTTT
TAATTTAAAAGGATCTAGGTGAAGATCCTTTTTGATAATCTCATGACCAAAATCCCTTAACGTGAGTTTT
CGTTCCACTGAGCGTCAGACCCCGTAGAAAAGATCAAAGGATCTTCTTGAGATCCTTTTTTTCTGCGCGT
AATCTGCTGCTTGCAAACAAAAAAACCACCGCTACCAGCGGTGGTTTTTTTGCCGGATCAAGAGCTACCA
ACTCTTTTTCCGAAGGTAACTGGCTTCAGCAGAGCGCAGATACCAAATACTGTTCTTCTAGTGTAGCCGT
AGTTAGGCCACCACTTCAAGAACTCTGTAGCACCGCCTACATACCTCGCTCTGCTAATCCTGTTACCAGT
GGCTGCTGCCAGTGGCGATAAGTCGTGTCTTACCGGGTTGGACTCAAGACGATAGTTACCGGATAAGGCG
CAGCGGTCGGGCTGAACGGGGGGTTCGTGCACACAGCCCAGCTTGGAGCGAACGACCTACACCGAACTGA
GATACCTACAGCGTGAGCTATGAGAAAGCGCCACGCTTCCCGAAGGGAGAAAGGCGGACAGGTATCCGGT
AAGCGGCAGGGTCGGAACAGGAGAGCGCACGAGGGAGCTTCCAGGGGGAAACGCCTGGTATCTTTATAGT
CCTGTCGGGTTTCGCCACCTCTGACTTGAGCGTCGATTTTTGTGATGCTCGTCAGGGGGGCGGAGCCTAT
GGAAAAACGCCAGCAACGCGGCCTTTTTACGGTTCCTGGCCTTTTGCTGGCCTTTTGCTCACATGTTCTT
TCCTGCGTTATCCCCTGATTCTGTGGATAACCGTATTACCGCCTTTGAGTGAGCTGATACCGCTCGCCGC
AGCCGAACGACCGAGCGCAGCGAGTCAGTGAGCGAGGAAGCGGAAGAGCGCCCAATACGCAAACCGCCTC
TCCCCGCGCGTTGGCCGATTCATTAATGCAGCTGGCACGACAGGTTTCCCGACTGGAAAGCGGGCAGTGA
GCGCAACGCAATTAATGTGAGTTAGCTCACTCATTAGGCACCCCAGGCTTTACACTTTATGCTTCCGGCT
CGTATGTTGTGTGGAATTGTGAGCGGATAACAATTTCACACAGGAAACAGCTATGACATGATTACGAATT
GCAACGATTTAGGTGACACTATAGAAGAGAAGGAATTAATACGACTCACTATAGGGAGAGAGAGAGAATT
ACCCTCACTAAAGGGAGGAGAAGCATGAATTCCCCAGTGGAAAGACGCGCAGGCAAAACGCACCACGTGA
CGGAGCGTGACCGCGCGCCGAGCGCGCGCCAAGGTCGGGCAGGAAGAGGGCCTATTTCCCATGATTCCTT
CATATTTGCATATACGATACAAGGCTGTTAGAGAGATAATTAGAATTAATTTGACTGTAAACACAAAGAT
ATTAGTACAAAATACGTGACGTAGAAAGTAATAATTTCTTGGGTAGTTTGCAGTTTTAAAATTATGTTTT
AAAATGGACTATCATATGCTTACCGTAACTTGAAAGTATTTCGATTTCTTGGGTTTATATATCTTGTGGA
AAGGACGCGGGATCCGGCATCAATATGGTGACCTCCCGGGCTAGCTAGCTTCTGGACTGCGATGGGAGCA
CGAAACGTCGTGGCGCAATTGGGTGGGGAAAGTCCTTAAAAGAGGGCCACCACAGAAGCTAGCTAGAGCG
GGGGACCACCAGGTTGCCTAAGGGGGGTGAACCGGCCCAGGTCGGACCCGAGGAGAGAATCACTTACGGA
TCCTCGTTAAGTGGCTCTCAGTCGCCCGTAACTCCGATGCCGATGCAGCGGCGACAACTGCACCCAAGGC
TCGGATCCTCGGGAACGGAGCAGGTCAAAACTCCCGTGCTGTTTTTTGGAAAAGCTTGGCACTGGCCGTC
GTTTTACAACGTCGTGACTGGGAAAACCCTGGCGTTACCCAACTTAATCGCCTTGCAGCACATCCCCCTT
TCGCCAGCTGGCGTAATAGCGAAGAGGCCCGCACCGATCGCCCTTCCCAACAGTTGCGCAGCCTGAATGG
CGAATGGCGCCTGATGCGGTATTTTCTCCTTACGCATCTGTGCGGTATTTCACACCGCATATGGTGCACT
CTCAGTACAATCTGCTCTGATGCCGCATAGTTAAGCCAGCCCCGACACCCGCCAACACCCGCTGACGCGC
CCTGACGGGCTTGTCTGCTCCCGGCATCCGCTTACAGACAAGCTGTGACCGTCTCCGGGAGCTGCATGTG
TCAGAGGTTTTCACCGTCATCACCGAAACGCGCGA
Features (pLannotate 1.2.2; 20 found; start..end, strand, type, name):
     96..186     +  promoter       AmpR promoter (fragment): bla
    187..480     +  promoter       SV40 promoter (fragment): SV40 enhancer and early promoter
    529..1554    +  CDS            HygR: aminoglycoside phosphotransferase from E. coli; aph(4)-Ia; confers resistance to hygromycin
   1564..1689    +  CDS            ble (fragment): BLE_KLEPN - Experimental evidence at protein level: Swiss-Prot protein existence level 1. Binding protein with a strong affinity to the bleomycin family of antibiotics. Binds to CL990; an antimitotic-antibiotic compound. From Klebsiella pneumoniae.
   1684..1805    +  polyA_signal   SV40 poly(A) signal: SV40 polyadenylation signal
   1878..1894    -  protein_bind   lac operator: The lac repressor binds to the lac operator to inhibit transcription in E. coli. This inhibition can be relieved by adding lactose or isopropyl-β-D-thiogalactopyranoside (IPTG). lac repressor encoded by lacI
   1902..1926    -  promoter       lac promoter (fragment): promoter for the E. coli lac operon
   1936..1955    +  promoter       AmpR promoter (fragment): bla
   1956..2816    +  CDS            AmpR: β-lactamase; bla; confers resistance to ampicillin, carbenicillin, and related antibiotics
   2987..3575    +  rep_origin     ori: high-copy-number ColE1/pMB1/pBR322/pUC origin of replication
   3758..3850    +  CDS            lacI (fragment): lac repressor; lacI; The lac repressor binds to the lac operator to inhibit transcription in E. coli. This inhibition can be relieved by adding lactose or isopropyl-β-D-thiogalactopyranoside (IPTG).
   3863..3884    +  protein_bind   CAP binding site: CAP binding activates transcription in the presence of cAMP. E. coli catabolite activator protein
   3899..3929    +  promoter       lac promoter: promoter for the E. coli lac operon
   3937..3953    +  protein_bind   lac operator: The lac repressor binds to the lac operator to inhibit transcription in E. coli. This inhibition can be relieved by adding lactose or isopropyl-β-D-thiogalactopyranoside (IPTG). lac repressor encoded by lacI
   3997..4015    +  promoter       SP6 promoter: promoter for bacteriophage SP6 RNA polymerase
   4027..4045    +  promoter       T7 promoter: promoter for bacteriophage T7 RNA polymerase
   4176..4416    +  promoter       U6 promoter: RNA polymerase III promoter for human U6 snRNA
   4750..4904    +  CDS            lacZα (fragment): LacZα fragment of β-galactosidase; lacZ fragment
   4910..5009    -  misc_feature   bom (fragment): basis of mobility region from pBR322
   5111..1       -  CDS            rop (fragment) (across the origin): Rop protein, which maintains plasmids at low copy number; rop
