[The description below was written by a language model from this plasmid's Addgene catalogue record and pLannotate feature annotations shown in this document.]
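Description:
pSilencer2.1-U6-3JB1R+6 is a 5,145 bp mammalian expression plasmid built on the pSilencer2.1-U6 hygro backbone, a vector designed for RNA polymerase III-driven production of small RNAs. In bacteria it is maintained at high copy from a ColE1/pUC-type origin and selected through the β-lactamase (AmpR) gene. For mammalian cells it carries a hygromycin resistance cassette in which the SV40 enhancer/early promoter drives the hygromycin phosphotransferase coding sequence, terminated by an SV40 polyadenylation signal, allowing selection of transfected cells. The annotation also picks up backbone remnants with no evident functional role here, including fragments of ble, lacI, lacZα, rop and bom, lac promoter/operator elements, and SP6 and T7 phage promoters located upstream of the U6 promoter.

The payload is a 307 bp synthetic insert, 3JB1R_AP3+6bp, introduced by Gibson cloning under the human U6 snRNA promoter. The insert itself is not annotated in the feature table, but the unannotated interval between the U6 promoter and the lacZα fragment is where it would be expected to lie. It encodes a dual-specificity RNA aptamer rather than a protein: one module binds O-GlcNAc transferase (OGT) and the other, the AP3 portion taken from a previously described GFP-binding aptamer, binds GFP. According to the record, this version joins the two through a linker that adopts a folded structure. The associated work uses such bifunctional aptamers to manipulate O-GlcNAcylation in a target-specific manner, presumably by bringing OGT close to a GFP-tagged protein of interest in cells, with β-catenin the target named in that study.
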