Addgene plasmid #190842: pSilencer2.1-U6-3JB1R+6
Purpose: For mammalian expression of 3JB1R+6, a dual-specificity aptamer that binds OGT and GFP. Expression is driven by a U6 promoter. This dual-specificity aptamer adopts a folded linker.
Depositing lab: Gerald Hart. Depositing organization: University of Georgia. Publication: Dual-specificity RNA aptamers enable manipulation of target-specific O-GlcNAcylation and unveil functions of O-GlcNAc on beta-catenin. Zhu Y, Hart GW. Cell. 2022 Dec 30:S0092-8674(22)01529-X. doi: 10.1016/j.cell.2022.12.016. PubMed 36626902.
Backbone
  Vector backbone: pSilencer2.1-U6 hygro
  Total vector size (bp): 5145
  Vector type: Mammalian Expression, Synthetic Biology, Affinity Reagent/ Antibody
  Selectable markers: Hygromycin
Growth in bacteria
  Bacterial resistance: Ampicillin, 100 μg/mL
  Growth temperature: 37°C
  Growth strain: DH5alpha
  Copy number: High Copy
Gene/Insert
  Gene/Insert name: 3JB1R_AP3+6bp (A Dual-Specificity aptamer targeting OGT and GFP)
  Species: Synthetic
  Insert size (bp): 307
  Promoter: U6
  Cloning method: Gibson Cloning
  Sequencing primers: 5′ T7, LKO.1 5'; 3′ 2.0Rev
Terms and licenses: Academic/Nonprofit Terms; Industry Terms
Depositor comments: Sequence of the AP3 portion is from the article below: Shui, B., Ozer, A., Zipfel, W., Sahu, N., Singh, A., Lis, J.T., Shi, H., and Kotlikoff, M.I. (2012). RNA aptamers that functionally interact with green fluorescent protein and its derivatives. Nucleic Acids Res 40, e39. 10.1093/nar/gkr1264.
How to cite: pSilencer2.1-U6-3JB1R+6 was a gift from Gerald Hart (Addgene plasmid # 190842 ; http://n2t.net/addgene:190842 ; RRID:Addgene_190842)
